Addgene plasmid #109794: pHH0103_MYL6_EF-hand
Purpose: Protein expression and purification of MYL6_EF-hand
Depositing lab: Sachdev Sidhu. Depositing organization: University of Toronto. Publication: Large-scale survey and database of high affinity ligands for peptide recognition modules. Teyra J, Kelil A, Jain S, Helmy M, Jajodia R, Hooda Y, Gu J, D'Cruz AA, Nicholson SE, Min J, Sudol M, Kim PM, Bader GD, Sidhu SS. Mol Syst Biol. 2020 Dec;16(12):e9310. doi: 10.15252/msb.20199310. PubMed 33438817.
Backbone
  Vector backbone: pHH0103
  Vector type: Bacterial Expression
Growth in bacteria
  Bacterial resistance: Ampicillin, 100 μg/mL
  Growth temperature: 37°C
  Growth strain: DH5alpha
  Copy number: Low Copy
Gene/Insert
  Gene/Insert name: MYL6_EF-hand
  Species: H. sapiens (human)
  Entrez Gene: MYL6 (a.k.a. ESMLC, LC17, LC17-GI, LC17-NM, LC17A, LC17B, MLC-3, MLC1SM, MLC3NM, MLC3SM)
  Cloning method: Restriction Enzyme; 5′ cloning site Sfi1 (unknown if destroyed); 3′ cloning site Not1 (unknown if destroyed)
Terms and licenses: Academic/Nonprofit Terms; Industry Terms: Not Available to Industry
How to cite: pHH0103_MYL6_EF-hand was a gift from Sachdev Sidhu (Addgene plasmid # 109794 ; http://n2t.net/addgene:109794 ; RRID:Addgene_109794)
