[The description below was written by a language model from this plasmid's Addgene catalogue record and pLannotate feature annotations shown in this document.]
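Description:
pHH0103_MYL6_EF-hand is a 7,170 nt bacterial expression plasmid built on the pHH0103 backbone for producing and purifying the EF-hand domain region of human MYL6, a myosin light chain. It replicates in E. coli from a ColE1/pBR322-type origin and is selected with ampicillin through the AmpR β-lactamase gene and its own promoter. The catalogue lists it as low copy. The annotation also detects a bom mobility region and an f1 phage origin, which sits between two fragments of the rop gene and would allow single-stranded DNA production with helper phage.

The expression cassette is driven by the hybrid tac promoter followed by a lac operator, and the plasmid carries lacI under the enhanced lacIq promoter, so transcription is repressed until induced with IPTG or lactose. Downstream lie, in order, a 6xHis tag, Schistosoma japonicum glutathione S-transferase and the MYL6 segment, which was cloned between SfiI and NotI sites. This layout is consistent with a His-GST-MYL6 fusion that can be purified on either nickel or glutathione affinity resins, although the record does not state the reading frame or any linker or protease site between the parts. An fd phage terminator follows the insert.

Beyond the terminator are fragments of M13 gene III, a tetracycline resistance gene and a tet promoter. These look like remnants of a phage-display phagemid ancestor rather than functional elements. The associated study surveyed ligands for peptide recognition modules, which suggests the purified domain served as a binding target in that work.
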