Features (pLannotate 1.2.2; 21 found; start..end, strand, type, name):
      1..29      +  promoter       tac promoter: strong E. coli promoter; hybrid between the trp and lac UV5 promoters
     37..53      +  protein_bind   lac operator: The lac repressor binds to the lac operator to inhibit transcription in E. coli. This inhibition can be relieved by adding lactose or isopropyl-β-D-thiogalactopyranoside (IPTG). lac repressor encoded by lacI
    138..155     +  CDS            6xHis: 6xHis affinity tag
    171..824     +  CDS            GST26_SCHJA: Experimental evidence at protein level: Swiss-Prot protein existence level 1. GST isoenzymes appear to play a central role in the parasite detoxification system. Other functions are also suspected including a role in increasing the solubility of haematin in the parasite gut. From Schistosoma japonicum (Blood fluke).
    906..1349    +  CDS            MYL6: MYL6_HUMAN - Experimental evidence at protein level: Swiss-Prot protein existence level 1. Regulatory light chain of myosin. Does not bind calcium. From Homo sapiens (Human).
   1365..1412    +  terminator     fd terminator (sequence withheld): central terminator from bacteriophage fd (Otsuka and Kunisawa, 1982)
   1417..1629    +  CDS            M13 gene III (fragment) (sequence partly withheld): pIII; III; minor coat protein
   1644..2114    +  CDS            M13 gene III (fragment) (sequence partly withheld): pIII; III; minor coat protein
   2136..2206    +  CDS            TcR (fragment): tetracycline efflux protein; tet; confers resistance to tetracycline
   2448..2828    -  CDS            YPB1_ECOLX: Protein predicted: Swiss-Prot protein existence level 4. From Escherichia coli.
   2845..2996    +  CDS            rop (fragment): Rop protein, which maintains plasmids at low copy number; rop
   3032..3460    -  rep_origin     f1 ori (sequence partly withheld): f1 bacteriophage origin of replication; arrow indicates direction of (+) strand synthesis
   3469..3508    +  CDS            rop (fragment): Rop protein, which maintains plasmids at low copy number; rop
   3610..3750    +  misc_feature   bom: basis of mobility region from pBR322
   3936..4523    -  rep_origin     ori: high-copy-number ColE1/pMB1/pBR322/pUC origin of replication
   4694..5554    -  CDS            AmpR: β-lactamase; bla; confers resistance to ampicillin, carbenicillin, and related antibiotics
   5555..5659    -  promoter       AmpR promoter: bla
   5768..5845    +  promoter       lacIq promoter: lacI (mutant); In the lacIq allele, a single base change in the promoter boosts expression of the lacI gene about 10-fold.
   5846..6928    +  CDS            lacI: lac repressor; lacI; The lac repressor binds to the lac operator to inhibit transcription in E. coli. This inhibition can be relieved by adding lactose or isopropyl-β-D-thiogalactopyranoside (IPTG).
   6941..6962    +  protein_bind   CAP binding site: CAP binding activates transcription in the presence of cAMP. E. coli catabolite activator protein
   6981..6998    +  promoter       tet promoter (fragment): E. coli promoter for tetracycline efflux protein gene
>Addgene plasmid #109794 | pHH0103_MYL6_EF-hand | addgene full sequence | sequence record 213644 | Addgene NGS Result
TTGACAATTAATCATCGGCTCGTATAATGTGTGGAATTGTGAGCGGATAACAATTTCACACAGGAAACAG
CCAGTCCGTTTAGGTGTTTTCACGAGCACTTCACCAACAAGGACCATAGATTATGAAAATCGAAGAACAC
CATCACCATCACCATTCCAGCGGTAAGCTTATGTCCCCTATACTAGGTTATTGGAAAATTAAGGGCCTTG
TGCAACCCACTCGACTTCTTTTGGAATATCTTGAAGAAAAATATGAAGAGCATTTGTATGAGCGCGATGA
AGGTGATAAATGGCGAAACAAAAAGTTTGAATTGGGTTTGGAGTTTCCCAATCTTCCTTATTATATTGAT
GGTGATGTTAAATTAACACAGTCTATGGCCATCATACGTTATATAGCTGACAAGCACAACATGTTGGGTG
GTTGTCCAAAAGAGCGTGCAGAGATTTCAATGCTTGAAGGAGCGGTTTTGGATATTAGATACGGTGTTTC
GAGAATTGCATATAGTAAAGACTTTGAAACTCTCAAAGTTGATTTTCTTAGCAAGCTACCTGAAATGCTG
AAAATGTTCGAAGATCGTTTATGTCATAAAACATATTTAAATGGTGATCATGTAACCCATCCTGACTTCA
TGTTGTATGACGCTCTTGATGTTGTTTTATACATGGACCCAATGTGCCTGGATGCGTTCCCAAAATTAGT
TTGTTTTAAAAAACGTATTGAAGCTATCCCACAAATTGATAAGTACTTGAAATCCAGCAAGTATATAGCA
TGGCCTTTGCAGGGCTGGCAAGCCACGTTTGGTGGTGGCGACCATCCTCCAAAATCGGATCTGGAAGTTC
TGTTCCAGGGGCCCCTGTCCAGCGGTCTGGTTCCGCGTGGTTCCGGTACCGCGGCCCAGCCGGCCTTCAC
CGAAGACCAGACTGCGGAATTTAAAGAAGCGTTCCAGCTGTTTGACCGTACCGGTGATGGTAAAATCCTG
TACTCTCAGTGCGGTGATGTTATGCGTGCACTGGGTCAAAACCCTACCAACGCTGAAGTCCTGAAAGTGC
TGGGCAACCCGAAATCCGATGAAATGAACGTTAAGGTGCTGGACTTCGAACACTTCCTGCCAATGCTGCA
GACTGTTGCTAAGAACAAAGATCAGGGCACGTATGAGGACTACGTTGAAGGTCTGCGCGTGTTCGACAAA
GAGGGCAACGGCACCGTTATGGGTGCGGAAATCCGCCACGTGCTGGTAACCCTGGGTGAGAAAATGACTG
AGGAAGAAGTAGAAATGCTGGTAGCAGGCCATGAAGATAGCAACGGCTGTATCAATTACGAAGCCTTCGT
TCGTCACATTCTGTCTGGCGCGGCCGCATA
[142 nt withheld, positions 1361-1502]
C
[98 nt withheld, positions 1504-1601]
AGTTTGTACTGGTGACGAAACTCAGTGTCTAGCTAGAGTGGC
[149 nt withheld, positions 1644-1792]
T
[41 nt withheld, positions 1794-1834]
T
[62 nt withheld, positions 1836-1897]
A
[35 nt withheld, positions 1899-1933]
CCTCCCTCAATCGGTTGAATGTCGCCCTTTTGTCTTTGGCGCTGGTAAACCATATGAA
[86 nt withheld, positions 1992-2077]
T
[54 nt withheld, positions 2079-2132]
CTAGCGCCGCCCTATACCTTGTCTGCCTCCCCGCGTTGCGTCGCGGTGCATGGAGCCGGGCCACCTCGAC
CTGAATGGAAGCCGGCGGCACCTCGCTAACGGATTCACCACTCCAAGAATTGGAGCCAATCAATTCTTGC
GGAGAACTGTGAATGCGCAAACCAACCCTTGGCAGAACATATCCATCGCGTCCGCCATCTCCAGCAGCCG
CACGCGGCGCATCTCGGGCAGCGTTGGGTCCTGGCCACGGGTGCGCATGATCGTGCTCCTGTCGTTGAGG
ACCCGGCTAGGCTGGCGGGGTTGCCTTACTGGTTAGCAGAATGAATCACCGATACGCGAGCGAACGTGAA
GCGACTGCTGCTGCAAAACGTCTGCGACCTGAGCAACAACATGAATGGTCTTCGGTTTCCGTGTTTCGTA
AAGTCTGGAAACGCGGAAGTCAGCGCCCTGCACCATTATGTTCCGGATCTGCATCGCAGGATGCTGCTGG
CTACCCTGTGGAACACCTACATCTGTATTAACGAAGCGCTGGCATTGACCCTGAGTGATTTTTCTCTGGT
CCCGCCGCATCCATACCGCCAGTTGTTTACCCTCACAACGTTCCAGTAACCGGGCATGTTCATCATCAGT
AACCCGTATCGTGAGCATCCTCTCTCGTTTCATCGGTATCATTACCCCCATGAACAGAAATCCCCCTTAC
ACGGAGGCATCAGTGACCAAACAGGAAAAAACCGCCCTTAACATGGCCCGCTTTATCAGAAGCCAGACAT
TAACGCTTCTGGAGAAACTCAACGAGCTGGACGCGGATGAACAGGCAGACATCTGTGAATCGCTTCACGA
CCACGCTGATGAGCTTTACCGCAGGATCCGCGAAATTGTAAGCGTTAATATTTTGTTAAAATTCGCGTTA
AATTTTTGTTAAATCAGCTCATTTTTTAACCAATAGGCCGAAATCGGCAAAATCCCTTATAAATCAAAAG
AATAGACCGAGATAGGGT
[37 nt withheld, positions 3131-3167]
AAAGAACGTGGACTCCAACGTCAAAGG
[49 nt withheld, positions 3195-3243]
T
[91 nt withheld, positions 3245-3335]
G
[124 nt withheld, positions 3337-3460]
CGCGGATCCTGCCTCGCGCGTTTCGGTGATGACGGTGAAAACCTCTGACACATGCAGCTCCCGGAGACGG
TCACAGCTTGTCTGTAAGCGGATGCCGGGAGCAGACAAGCCCGTCAGGGCGCGTCAGCGGGTGTTGGCGG
GTGTCGGGGCGCAGCCATGACCCAGTCACGTAGCGATAGCGGAGTGTATACTGGCTTAACTATGCGGCAT
CAGAGCAGATTGTACTGAGAGTGCACCATATGCGGTGTGAAATACCGCACAGATGCGTAAGGAGAAAATA
CCGCATCAGGCGCTCTTCCGCTTCCTCGCTCACTGACTCGCTGCGCTCGGTCGTTCGGCTGCGGCGAGCG
GTATCAGCTCACTCAAAGGCGGTAATACGGTTATCCACAGAATCAGGGGATAACGCAGGAAAGAACATGT
GAGCAAAAGGCCAGCAAAAGGCCAGGAACCGTAAAAAGGCCGCGTTGCTGGCGTTTTTCCATAGGCTCCG
CCCCCCTGACGAGCATCACAAAAATCGACGCTCAAGTCAGAGGTGGCGAAACCCGACAGGACTATAAAGA
TACCAGGGTTTCCCCCTGGAAGCTCCCTCGTGCGCTCTCCTGTTCCGACCCTGCCGCTTACCGGATACCT
GTCCGCCTTTCTCCCTTCGGGAAGCGTGGCGCTTTCTCATAGCTCACGCTGTAGGTATCTCAGTTCGGTG
TAGGTCGTTCGCTCCAAGCTGGGCTGTGTGCACGAACCCCCCGTTCAGCCCGACCGCTGCGCCTTATCCG
GTAACTATCGTCTTGAGTCCAACCCGGTAAGACACGACTTATCGCCACTGGCAGCAGCCACTGGTAACAG
GATTAGCAGAGCGAGGTATGTAGGCGGTGCTACAGAGTTCTTGAAGTGGTGGCCTAACTACGGCTACACT
AGAAGGACAGTATTTGGTATCTGCGCTCTGCTGAAGCCAGTTACCTTCGGAAAAAGAGTTGGTAGCTCTT
GATCCGGCAAACAAACCACCGCTGGTAGCGGTGGTTTTTTTGTTTGCAAGCAGCAGATTACGCGCAGAAA
AAAAGGATCTCAAGAAGATCCTTTGATCTTTTCTACGGGGTCTGACGCTCAGTGGAACGAAAACTCACGT
TAAGGGATTTTGGTCATGAGATTATCAAAAAGGATCTTCACCTAGATCCTTTTAAATTAAAAATGAAGTT
TTAAATCAATCTAAAGTATATATGAGTAAACTTGGTCTGACAGTTACCAATGCTTAATCAGTGAGGCACC
TATCTCAGCGATCTGTCTATTTCGTTCATCCATAGTTGCCTGACTCCCCGTCGTGTAGATAACTACGATA
CGGGAGGGCTTACCATCTGGCCCCAGTGCTGCAATGATACCGCGAGACCCACGCTCACCGGCTCCAGATT
TATCAGCAATAAACCAGCCAGCCGGAAGGGCCGAGCGCAGAAGTGGTCCTGCAACTTTATCCGCCTCCAT
CCAGTCTATTAATTGTTGCCGGGAAGCTAGAGTAAGTAGTTCGCCAGTTAATAGTTTGCGCAACGTTGTT
GCCATTGCTGCAGGCATCGTGGTGTCACGCTCGTCGTTTGGTATGGCTTCATTCAGCTCCGGTTCCCAAC
GATCAAGGCGAGTTACATGATCCCCCATGTTGTGCAAAAAAGCGGTTAGCTCCTTCGGTCCTCCGATCGT
TGTCAGAAGTAAGTTGGCCGCAGTGTTATCACTCATGGTTATGGCAGCACTGCATAATTCTCTTACTGTC
ATGCCATCCGTAAGATGCTTTTCTGTGACTGGTGAGTACTCAACCAAGTCATTCTGAGAATAGTGTATGC
GGCGACCGAGTTGCTCTTGCCCGGCGTCAACACGGGATAATACCGCGCCACATAGCAGAACTTTAAAAGT
GCTCATCATTGGAAAACGTTCTTCGGGGCGAAAACTCTCAAGGATCTTACCGCTGTTGAGATCCAGTTCG
ATGTAACCCACTCGTGCACCCAACTGATCTTCAGCATCTTTTACTTTCACCAGCGTTTCTGGGTGAGCAA
AAACAGGAAGGCAAAATGCCGCAAAAAAGGGAATAAGGGCGACACGGAAATGTTGAATACTCATACTCTT
CCTTTTTCAATATTATTGAAGCATTTATCAGGGTTATTGTCTCATGAGCGGATACATATTTGAATGTATT
TAGAAAAATAAACAAATAGGGGTTCCGCGCACATTTCCCCGAAAAGTGCCACCTGACGTCTAAGAAACCA
TTATTATCATGACATTAACCTATAAAAATAGGCGTATCACGAGGCCCTTTCGTCTTCAAGAATTCCCGAC
ACCATCGAATGGTGCAAAACCTTTCGCGGTATGGCATGATAGCGCCCGGAAGAGAGTCAATTCAGGGTGG
TGAATGTGAAACCAGTAACGTTATACGATGTCGCAGAGTATGCCGGTGTCTCTTATCAGACCGTTTCCCG
CGTGGTGAACCAGGCCAGCCACGTTTCTGCGAAAACGCGGGAAAAAGTGGAAGCGGCGATGGCGGAGCTG
AATTACATTCCCAACCGCGTGGCACAACAACTGGCGGGCAAACAGTCGTTGCTGATTGGCGTTGCCACCT
CCAGTCTGGCCCTGCACGCGCCGTCGCAAATTGTCGCGGCGATTAAATCTCGCGCCGATCAACTGGGTGC
CAGCGTGGTGGTGTCGATGGTAGAACGAAGCGGCGTCGAAGCCTGTAAAGCGGCGGTGCACAATCTTCTC
GCGCAACGCGTCAGTGGGCTGATCATTAACTATCCGCTGGATGACCAGGATGCCATTGCTGTGGAAGCTG
CCTGCACTAATGTTCCGGCGTTATTTCTTGATGTCTCTGACCAGACACCCATCAACAGTATTATTTTCTC
CCATGAAGACGGTACGCGACTGGGCGTGGAGCATCTGGTCGCATTGGGTCACCAGCAAATCGCGCTGTTA
GCGGGCCCATTAAGTTCTGTCTCGGCGCGTCTGCGTCTGGCTGGCTGGCATAAATATCTCACTCGCAATC
AAATTCAGCCGATAGCGGAACGGGAAGGCGACTGGAGTGCCATGTCCGGTTTTCAACAAACCATGCAAAT
GCTGAATGAGGGCATCGTTCCCACTGCGATGCTGGTTGCCAACGATCAGATGGCGCTGGGCGCAATGCGC
GCCATTACCGAGTCCGGGCTGCGCGTTGGTGCGGATATCTCGGTAGTGGGATACGACGATACCGAAGACA
GCTCATGTTATATCCCGCCGTTAACCACCATCAAACAGGATTTTCGCCTGCTGGGGCAAACCAGCGTGGA
CCGCTTGCTGCAACTCTCTCAGGGCCAGGCGGTGAAGGGCAATCAGCTGTTGCCCGTCTCACTGGTGAAA
AGAAAAACCACCCTGGCGCCCAATACGCAAACCGCCTCTCCCCGCGCGTTGGCCGATTCATTAATGCAGC
TGGCACGACAGGTTTCCCGACTGGAAAGCGGGCAGTGAGCGCAACGCAATTAATGTAAGTTAGCTCACTC
ATTAGGCACAATTCTCATGTTTGACAGCTTATCATCGACTGCACGGTGCACCAATGCTTCTGGCGTCAGG
CAGCCATCGGAAGCTGTGGTATGGCTGTGCAGGTCGTAAATCACTGCATAATTCGTGTCGCTCAAGGCGC
ACTCCCGTTCTGGATAATGTTTTTTGCGCCGACATCATAACGGTTCTGGCAAATATTCTGAAATGAGCTG
