>Addgene plasmid #109794 | pHH0103_MYL6_EF-hand | depositor partial sequence | sequence record 206746 | pHH0103_MYL6_EF-hand sequence 465 bps
GGCCCAGCCGGCCTTCACCGAAGACCAGACTGCGGAATTTAAAGAAGCGTTCCAGCTGTTTGACCGTACC
GGTGATGGTAAAATCCTGTACTCTCAGTGCGGTGATGTTATGCGTGCACTGGGTCAAAACCCTACCAACG
CTGAAGTCCTGAAAGTGCTGGGCAACCCGAAATCCGATGAAATGAACGTTAAGGTGCTGGACTTCGAACA
CTTCCTGCCAATGCTGCAGACTGTTGCTAAGAACAAAGATCAGGGCACGTATGAGGACTACGTTGAAGGT
CTGCGCGTGTTCGACAAAGAGGGCAACGGCACCGTTATGGGTGCGGAAATCCGCCACGTGCTGGTAACCC
TGGGTGAGAAAATGACTGAGGAAGAAGTAGAAATGCTGGTAGCAGGCCATGAAGATAGCAACGGCTGTAT
CAATTACGAAGCCTTCGTTCGTCACATTCTGTCTGGCGCGGCCGC
